Addgene plasmid #139902: pBEL1998
Purpose: Expression plasmid for LetB PLL6 deletion (without TM region)
Depositing lab: Gira Bhabha & Damian Ekiert. Depositing organization: NYU Grossman School of Medicine. Publication: LetB Structure Reveals a Tunnel for Lipid Transport across the Bacterial Envelope. Isom GL, Coudray N, MacRae MR, McManus CT, Ekiert DC, Bhabha G. Cell. 2020 Apr 30;181(3):653-664.e19. doi: 10.1016/j.cell.2020.03.030. PubMed 32359438.
Backbone
  Vector backbone: pET21a
  Vector type: Bacterial Expression
Growth in bacteria
  Bacterial resistance: Ampicillin, 100 μg/mL
  Growth temperature: 37°C
  Growth strain: DH5alpha
  Copy number: High Copy
Gene/Insert
  Gene/Insert name: LetB
  Species: E. coli
  Mutation: LetB(43-877; delta703-708, Q702G, E709G)-6xHis
  Cloning method: Gibson Cloning
Terms and licenses: Academic/Nonprofit Terms; Industry Terms: Not Available to Industry
Depositor comments: Please visit https://www.biorxiv.org/content/10.1101/748145v1 for bioRxiv preprint.
How to cite: pBEL1998 was a gift from Gira Bhabha & Damian Ekiert (Addgene plasmid # 139902 ; http://n2t.net/addgene:139902 ; RRID:Addgene_139902)
