[The description below was written by a language model from this plasmid's Addgene catalogue record and pLannotate feature annotations shown in this document.]
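Description:
pBEL1998 is a bacterial expression plasmid built on the pET21a backbone for producing a soluble, engineered variant of the Escherichia coli protein LetB (annotated in the feature table under its older name, yebT). It is about 8 kb and is maintained through a ColE1/pMB1-type origin with the adjacent bom and rop elements inherited from pBR322. The catalogue entry lists it as high copy, although rop normally moderates copy number. Selection is by ampicillin via the bla gene, and an f1 origin is also present. Short tetracycline-resistance fragments, a loxP site and a stub of a pBluescript polylinker are annotated in the backbone; these appear to be non-functional remnants, and the record assigns them no role.

The insert sits downstream of a T7 promoter fused to a lac operator and is followed by the T7 terminator. A plasmid-borne lacI gene supplies the repressor, so transcription depends on a host providing T7 RNA polymerase and is induced with IPTG. The coding region covers LetB residues 43–877, omitting the N-terminal transmembrane region, and carries a C-terminal 6xHis tag for affinity purification. In this variant, residues 703–708 are deleted and the flanking positions are changed to glycine (Q702G, E709G), which the depositors describe as the PLL6 deletion. A short match to a T7 gene 10-derived solubility tag lies between the insert and the terminator, but it is probably vector sequence rather than part of the product.

LetB is a periplasm-spanning component of a transport pathway linked to membrane integrity. The associated publication describes its structure as a tunnel for lipid transport across the bacterial envelope, so the plasmid most likely supplies recombinant mutant protein for structural and biochemical comparison with wild-type LetB.
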