Features (pLannotate 1.2.2; 19 found; start..end, strand, type, name):
   1012..1089    -  promoter       lacI promoter: lacI
   1097..1376    -  CDS            TcR (fragment): tetracycline efflux protein; tet; confers resistance to tetracycline
   1398..1416    +  promoter       T7 promoter: promoter for bacteriophage T7 RNA polymerase
   1417..1441    +  protein_bind   lac operator: The lac repressor binds to the lac operator to inhibit transcription in E. coli. This inhibition can be relieved by adding lactose or isopropyl-β-D-thiogalactopyranoside (IPTG). lac repressor encoded by lacI
   1498..3984    +  CDS            yebT (fragment): YEBT_ECOLI - Experimental evidence at protein level: Swiss-Prot protein existence level 1. Component of a transport pathway that contributes to membrane integrity (PubMed:27795327). May directly span the intermembrane space, facilitating the transport of substrates across the periplasm (Probable). From Escherichia coli (strain K12).
   4034..4083    +  CDS            SET1 (fragment): solubility-enhancement tag derived from T7 phage gene 10B
   4091..4138    +  terminator     T7 terminator: transcription terminator for bacteriophage T7 RNA polymerase
   4175..4603    +  rep_origin     f1 ori (sequence partly withheld): f1 bacteriophage origin of replication; arrow indicates direction of (+) strand synthesis
   4705..4738    +  protein_bind   loxP: Cre-mediated recombination occurs in the 8-bp core sequence (GCATACAT). Cre recombinase
   4768..4786    +  misc_feature   MCS (fragment): pBluescript multiple cloning site
   4817..4921    +  promoter       AmpR promoter: bla
   4922..5782    +  CDS            AmpR: β-lactamase; bla; confers resistance to ampicillin, carbenicillin, and related antibiotics
   5953..6541    +  rep_origin     ori: high-copy-number ColE1/pMB1/pBR322/pUC origin of replication
   6727..6866    -  misc_feature   bom: basis of mobility region from pBR322
   6968..7159    -  CDS            rop: Rop protein, which maintains plasmids at low copy number; rop
   7176..7556    +  CDS            YPB1_ECOLX: Protein predicted: Swiss-Prot protein existence level 4. From Escherichia coli.
   7628..7919    -  CDS            TcR (fragment): tetracycline efflux protein; tet; confers resistance to tetracycline
   7934..7955    -  protein_bind   CAP binding site: CAP binding activates transcription in the presence of cAMP. E. coli catabolite activator protein
   7968..1011    -  CDS            lacI (across the origin): lac repressor; lacI; The lac repressor binds to the lac operator to inhibit transcription in E. coli. This inhibition can be relieved by adding lactose or isopropyl-β-D-thiogalactopyranoside (IPTG).
>Addgene plasmid #139902 | pBEL1998 | addgene full sequence | sequence record 309746 | Addgene NGS Result
GGCGGTTTGCGTATTGGGCGCCAGGGTGGTTTTTCTTTTCACCAGTGAGACGGGCAACAGCTGATTGCCC
TTCACCGCCTGGCCCTGAGAGAGTTGCAGCAAGCGGTCCACGCTGGTTTGCCCCAGCAGGCGAAAATCCT
GTTTGATGGTGGTTAACGGCGGGATATAACATGAGCTGTCTTCGGTATCGTCGTATCCCACTACCGAGAT
ATCCGCACCAACGCGCAGCCCGGACTCGGTAATGGCGCGCATTGCGCCCAGCGCCATCTGATCGTTGGCA
ACCAGCATCGCAGTGGGAACGATGCCCTCATTCAGCATTTGCATGGTTTGTTGAAAACCGGACATGGCAC
TCCAGTCGCCTTCCCGTTCCGCTATCGGCTGAATTTGATTGCGAGTGAGATATTTATGCCAGCCAGCCAG
ACGCAGACGCGCCGAGACAGAACTTAATGGGCCCGCTAACAGCGCGATTTGCTGGTGACCCAATGCGACC
AGATGCTCCACGCCCAGTCGCGTACCGTCTTCATGGGAGAAAATAATACTGTTGATGGGTGTCTGGTCAG
AGACATCAAGAAATAACGCCGGAACATTAGTGCAGGCAGCTTCCACAGCAATGGCATCCTGGTCATCCAG
CGGATAGTTAATGATCAGCCCACTGACGCGTTGCGCGAGAAGATTGTGCACCGCCGCTTTACAGGCTTCG
ACGCCGCTTCGTTCTACCATCGACACCACCACGCTGGCACCCAGTTGATCGGCGCGAGATTTAATCGCCG
CGACAATTTGCGACGGCGCGTGCAGGGCCAGACTGGAGGTGGCAACGCCAATCAGCAACGACTGTTTGCC
CGCCAGTTGTTGTGCCACGCGGTTGGGAATGTAATTCAGCTCCGCCATCGCCGCTTCCACTTTTTCCCGC
GTTTTCGCAGAAACGTGGCTGGCCTGGTTCACCACGCGGGAAACGGTCTGATAAGAGACACCGGCATACT
CTGCGACATCGTATAACGTTACTGGTTTCACATTCACCACCCTGAATTGACTCTCTTCCGGGCGCTATCA
TGCCATACCGCGAAAGGTTTTGCGCCATTCGATGGTGTCCGGGATCTCGACGCTCTCCCTTATGCGACTC
CTGCATTAGGAAGCAGCCCAGTAGTAGGTTGAGGCCGTTGAGCACCGCCGCCGCAAGGAATGGTGCATGC
AAGGAGATGGCGCCCAACAGTCCCCCGGCCACGGGGCCTGCCACCATACCCACGCCGAAACAAGCGCTCA
TGAGCCCGAAGTGGCGAGCCCGATCTTCCCCATCGGTGATGTCGGCGATATAGGCGCCAGCAACCGCACC
TGTGGCGCCGGTGATGCCGGCCACGATGCGTCCGGCGTAGAGGATCGAGATCTCGATCCCGCGAAATTAA
TACGACTCACTATAGGGGAATTGTGAGCGGATAACAATTCCCCTCTAGAAATAATTTTGTTTAACTTTGG
CCCAGGCGGCCAGGAGGGTCTCACATGCAGGACCGGGGTAATACCGTCACCATCGACTTTATGTCGGCGG
ATGGTATTGTTCCAGGCCGTACGCCTGTTCGTTATCAGGGCGTTGAAGTCGGAACAGTGCAGGACATCAG
CCTCAGCGACGATCTTCGTAAGATTGAAGTCAAGGTCAGCATCAAGTCCGATATGAAAGATGCGCTGCGC
GAAGAGACTCAGTTCTGGCTGGTGACGCCAAAAGCATCGTTGGCAGGTGTCTCCGGGCTGGACGCCCTCG
TCGGTGGGAACTATATCGGCATGATGCCCGGGAAAGGTAAAGAGCAGGATCACTTTGTCGCACTCGATAC
CCAACCGAAATATCGGCTGGACAATGGCGATCTGATGATCCACCTGCAAGCCCCCGATCTCGGTTCGCTG
AACAGCGGTTCATTGGTCTATTTCCGCAAGATCCCGGTGGGAAAAGTCTACGACTATGCCATCAATCCCA
ACAAGCAAGGCGTGGTGATTGATGTCCTGATCGAGCGGCGTTTTACCGATCTGGTGAAAAAAGGTAGCCG
TTTCTGGAACGTTTCCGGCGTTGATGCCAACGTCAGTATCAGTGGCGCGAAGGTGAAACTGGAAAGCTTG
GCGGCACTGGTTAACGGTGCGATTGCCTTCGATTCACCAGAAGAGTCGAAACCTGCCGAGGCGGAAGATA
CCTTTGGTCTGTATGAAGATCTGGCCCACAGCCAGCGTGGCGTAATAATAAAACTGGAACTGCCGAGTGG
GGCCGGATTAACCGCCGACTCGACGCCGTTAATGTATCAGGGGCTGGAAGTCGGACAGCTGACTAAACTG
GATTTAAATCCTGGTGGTAAAGTCACAGGGGAAATGACCGTTGATCCCAGCGTCGTTACCCTGCTTCGTG
AAAATACCCGCATCGAATTACGCAACCCGAAATTATCCCTTAGCGATGCTAATCTCAGCGCCCTGCTGAC
CGGCAAAACCTTCGAGCTGGTGCCCGGCGATGGCGAGCCACGCAAAGAATTCGTTGTTGTGCCAGGCGAA
AAAGCACTGCTGCATGAACCTGATGTTCTGACGCTGACCCTGACCGCGCCGGAAAGTTACGGTATTGATG
CGGGTCAGCCGCTCATTCTTCACGGCGTGCAGGTAGGCCAGGTTATCGATCGTAAACTCACCAGCAAAGG
CGTCACCTTTACCGTCGCCATCGAGCCTCAGCATCGCGAACTGGTAAAAGGCGATAGCAAATTTGTCGTC
AACAGCCGTGTCGATGTGAAGGTGGGGCTGGATGGCGTTGAGTTTCTCGGTGCCAGCGCCTCAGAATGGA
TCAATGGCGGGATCCGTATTCTGCCGGGCGATAAAGGTGAGATGAAAGCCAGCTATCCACTGTATGCCAA
TTTGGAAAAAGCGCTGGAGAACAGCCTTAGCGATTTACCCACCACAACCGTGAGTTTGAGTGCAGAGACG
CTGCCGGATGTGCAGGCAGGATCGGTAGTGCTGTACCGTAAATTTGAAGTTGGTGAAGTGATTACCGTGC
GTCCGCGAGCTAACGCGTTTGACATCGATCTGCATATTAAGCCGGAGTATCGCAACCTTCTGACCAGCAA
TAGCGTGTTCTGGGCAGAAGGCGGGGCGAAAGTTCAGCTGAATGGTAGTGGTCTGACCGTACAGGCATCC
CCGCTCTCCAGAGCTCTAAAGGGAGCCATTAGCTTCGACAACCTCAGCGGTGCCAGCGCCAGTCAGCGTA
AAGGCGATAAGCGTATTCTGTATGCTTCCGAAACAGCGGCCCGTGCGGTTGGCGGGCAGATTACGCTTCA
CGCTTTCGATGCCGGAAAACTGGCGGTCGGGATGCCAATTCGCTATCTCGGTATTGACATCGGGCAAATC
CAGACGCTGGATCTGATTACCGCACGCAATGAAGTACAGGCAAAGGCGGTACTTTACCCGGAATATGTCC
AGACCTTTGCTCGCGGTGGTACGCGCTTCTCAGTGGTCACACCGGGAGGGCATCTTGATACTATCCTCCA
GCCGTATATCAACGTCGAACCAGGCCGGGGCAATCCTCGCCGCGACTTTGAATTACAAGAGGCCACCATT
ACTGATTCGCGGTACCTGGATGGCTTAAGCATTATTGTTGAAGCGCCGGAAGCCGGTTCGTTAGGCATCG
GTACGCCTGTGCTGTTCCGTGGTCTGGAAGTCGGTACGGTTACAGGAATGACGCTGGGGACATTGTCAGA
TCGCGTGATGATTGCGATGCGCATCAGTAAACGCTATCAACACCTGGTGCGTAACAATTCCGTCTTCTGG
TTGGCATCGGGTTACAGTCTGGACTTTGGTCTGACGGGCGGCGTAGTGAAAACCGGCACCTTTAACCAGT
TTATCCGTGGCGGCATCGCCTTCGCCACGCCTCCGGGTACGCCACTGGCACCGAAAGCCCAGGAAGGCAA
ACACTTCCTGTTGCAGGAAAGTGAACCGAAAGAGTGGCGTGAATGGGGAACTGCGCTTCCCAAAGGCGAG
ACCCATCACCACCATCACCATTAAGGCCAGGCCGGCCGATCCGGCTGCTAACAAAGCCCGAAAGGAAGCT
GAGTTGGCTGCTGCCACCGCTGAGCAATAACTAGCATAACCCCTTGGGGCCTCTAAACGGGTCTTGAGGG
GTTTTTTGCTGAAAGGAGGAACTATATCCGGATTGGCGAATGGG
[124 nt withheld, positions 4175-4298]
C
[91 nt withheld, positions 4300-4390]
A
[49 nt withheld, positions 4392-4440]
CCTTTGACGTTGGAGTCCACGTTCTTT
[37 nt withheld, positions 4468-4504]
ACCCTATCTCGGTCTATTCTTTTGATTTATAAGGGATTTTGCCGATTTCGGCCTATTGGTTAAAAAATGA
GCTGATTTAACAAAAATTTAACGCGAATTTTAACAAAATATTAACGCTTACAATTTAGGTGGCACTTTTC
GGGGAACGACGACCTGCAGCCAAGCTAGCTTGGCTGGACGTAAACTCCTCTTCAGACCTAATAACTTCGT
ATAGCATACATTATACGAAGTTATATTAAGGGTTATTGAATATGATCGGAATTGGGCTGCAGGAATTCGA
TAGCTTGGCTGCAGGTCGACCTCGAGGATGTGCGCGGAACCCCTATTTGTTTATTTTTCTAAATACATTC
AAATATGTATCCGCTCATGAGACAATAACCCTGATAAATGCTTCAATAATATTGAAAAAGGAAGAGTATG
AGTATTCAACATTTCCGTGTCGCCCTTATTCCCTTTTTTGCGGCATTTTGCCTTCCTGTTTTTGCTCACC
CAGAAACGCTGGTGAAAGTAAAAGATGCTGAAGATCAGTTGGGTGCACGAGTGGGTTACATCGAACTGGA
TCTCAACAGCGGTAAGATCCTTGAGAGTTTTCGCCCCGAAGAACGTTTTCCAATGATGAGCACTTTTAAA
GTTCTGCTATGTGGCGCGGTATTATCCCGTATTGACGCCGGGCAAGAGCAACTCGGTCGCCGCATACACT
ATTCTCAGAATGACTTGGTTGAGTACTCACCAGTCACAGAAAAGCATCTTACGGATGGCATGACAGTAAG
AGAATTATGCAGTGCTGCCATAACCATGAGTGATAACACTGCGGCCAACTTACTTCTGACAACGATCGGA
GGACCGAAGGAGCTAACCGCTTTTTTGCACAACATGGGGGATCATGTAACTCGCCTTGATCGTTGGGAAC
CGGAGCTGAATGAAGCCATACCAAACGACGAGCGTGACACCACGATGCCTGCAGCAATGGCAACAACGTT
GCGCAAACTATTAACTGGCGAACTACTTACTCTAGCTTCCCGGCAACAATTAATAGACTGGATGGAGGCG
GATAAAGTTGCAGGACCACTTCTGCGCTCGGCCCTTCCGGCTGGCTGGTTTATTGCTGATAAATCTGGAG
CCGGTGAGCGTGGCTCTCGCGGTATCATTGCAGCACTGGGGCCAGATGGTAAGCCCTCCCGTATCGTAGT
TATCTACACGACGGGGAGTCAGGCAACTATGGATGAACGAAATAGACAGATCGCTGAGATAGGTGCCTCA
CTGATTAAGCATTGGTAACTGTCAGACCAAGTTTACTCATATATACTTTAGATTGATTTAAAACTTCATT
TTTAATTTAAAAGGATCTAGGTGAAGATCCTTTTTGATAATCTCATGACCAAAATCCCTTAACGTGAGTT
TTCGTTCCACTGAGCGTCAGACCCCGTAGAAAAGATCAAAGGATCTTCTTGAGATCCTTTTTTTCTGCGC
GTAATCTGCTGCTTGCAAACAAAAAAACCACCGCTACCAGCGGTGGTTTGTTTGCCGGATCAAGAGCTAC
CAACTCTTTTTCCGAAGGTAACTGGCTTCAGCAGAGCGCAGATACCAAATACTGTCCTTCTAGTGTAGCC
GTAGTTAGGCCACCACTTCAAGAACTCTGTAGCACCGCCTACATACCTCGCTCTGCTAATCCTGTTACCA
GTGGCTGCTGCCAGTGGCGATAAGTCGTGTCTTACCGGGTTGGACTCAAGACGATAGTTACCGGATAAGG
CGCAGCGGTCGGGCTGAACGGGGGGTTCGTGCACACAGCCCAGCTTGGAGCGAACGACCTACACCGAACT
GAGATACCTACAGCGTGAGCTATGAGAAAGCGCCACGCTTCCCGAAGGGAGAAAGGCGGACAGGTATCCG
GTAAGCGGCAGGGTCGGAACAGGAGAGCGCACGAGGGAGCTTCCAGGGGGAAACGCCTGGTATCTTTATA
GTCCTGTCGGGTTTCGCCACCTCTGACTTGAGCGTCGATTTTTGTGATGCTCGTCAGGGGGGCGGAGCCT
ATGGAAAAACGCCAGCAACGCGGCCTTTTTACGGTTCCTGGCCTTTTGCTGGCCTTTTGCTCACATGTTC
TTTCCTGCGTTATCCCCTGATTCTGTGGATAACCGTATTACCGCCTTTGAGTGAGCTGATACCGCTCGCC
GCAGCCGAACGACCGAGCGCAGCGAGTCAGTGAGCGAGGAAGCGGAAGAGCGCCTGATGCGGTATTTTCT
CCTTACGCATCTGTGCGGTATTTCACACCGCAATGGTGCACTCTCAGTACAATCTGCTCTGATGCCGCAT
AGTTAAGCCAGTATACACTCCGCTATCGCTACGTGACTGGGTCATGGCTGCGCCCCGACACCCGCCAACA
CCCGCTGACGCGCCCTGACGGGCTTGTCTGCTCCCGGCATCCGCTTACAGACAAGCTGTGACCGTCTCCG
GGAGCTGCATGTGTCAGAGGTTTTCACCGTCATCACCGAAACGCGCGAGGCAGCTGCGGTAAAGCTCATC
AGCGTGGTCGTGAAGCGATTCACAGATGTCTGCCTGTTCATCCGCGTCCAGCTCGTTGAGTTTCTCCAGA
AGCGTTAATGTCTGGCTTCTGATAAAGCGGGCCATGTTAAGGGCGGTTTTTTCCTGTTTGGTCACTGATG
CCTCCGTGTAAGGGGGATTTCTGTTCATGGGGGTAATGATACCGATGAAACGAGAGAGGATGCTCACGAT
ACGGGTTACTGATGATGAACATGCCCGGTTACTGGAACGTTGTGAGGGTAAACAACTGGCGGTATGGATG
CGGCGGGACCAGAGAAAAATCACTCAGGGTCAATGCCAGCGCTTCGTTAATACAGATGTAGGTGTTCCAC
AGGGTAGCCAGCAGCATCCTGCGATGCAGATCCGGAACATAATGGTGCAGGGCGCTGACTTCCGCGTTTC
CAGACTTTACGAAACACGGAAACCGAAGACCATTCATGTTGTTGCTCAGGTCGCAGACGTTTTGCAGCAG
CAGTCGCTTCACGTTCGCTCGCGTATCGGTGATTCATTCTGCTAACCAGTAAGGCAACCCCGCCAGCCTA
GCCGGGTCCTCAACGACAGGAGCACGATCATGCGCACCCGTGGGGCCGCCATGCCGGCGATAATGGCCTG
CTTCTCGCCGAAACGTTTGGTGGCGGGACCAGTGACGAAGGCTTGAGCGAGGGCGTGCAAGATTCCGAAT
ACCGCAAGCGACAGGCCGATCATCGTCGCGCTCCAGCGAAAGCGGTCCTCGCCGAAAATGACCCAGAGCG
CTGCCGGCACCTGTCCTACGAGTTGCATGATAAAGAAGACAGTCATAAGTGCGGCGACGATAGTCATGCC
CCGCGCCCACCGGAAGGAGCTGACTGGGTTGAAGGCTCTCAAGGGCATCGGTCGAGATCCCGGTGCCTAA
TGAGTGAGCTAACTTACATTAATTGCGTTGCGCTCACTGCCCGCTTTCCAGTCGGGAAACCTGTCGTGCC
AGCTGCATTAATGAATCGGCCAACGCGCGGGGAGA
